Addgene plasmid #144717: TFORF3241
Purpose: Lentiviral vector for overexpressing transcription factor ORFs with unique 24-bp barcodes. Barcodes facilitate identification of transcription factors in pooled screens.
Depositing lab: Feng Zhang. Depositing organization: Broad Institute. Publication: A transcription factor atlas of directed differentiation. Joung J, Ma S, Tay T, Geiger-Schuller KR, Kirchgatterer PC, Verdine VK, Guo B, Arias-Garcia MA, Allen WE, Singh A, Kuksenko O, Abudayyeh OO, Gootenberg JS, Fu Z, Macrae RK, Buenrostro JD, Regev A, Zhang F. Cell. 2023 Jan 5;186(1):209-229.e26. doi: 10.1016/j.cell.2022.11.026. PubMed 36608654.
Backbone
  Vector backbone: pLX_TRC317
  Backbone manufacturer: Broad Institute Genetic Perturbation Platform
  Backbone size w/o insert (bp): 8264
  Vector type: Mammalian Expression, Lentiviral
  Selectable markers: Puromycin
Growth in bacteria
  Bacterial resistance: Ampicillin, 100 μg/mL
  Growth temperature: 37°C
  Growth strain: NEB Stable
  Copy number: High Copy
Gene/Insert
  Gene/Insert name: ZNF490
  Species: H. sapiens (human)
  Insert size (bp): 1793
  Entrez Gene: ZNF490
  Promoter: EF1a
  Tag / fusion protein: V5 (C terminal on insert)
  Cloning method: Gateway Cloning
  Sequencing primers: 5′ GGGTGGAGACTGAAGTTAGGCCAG; 3′ CACATAGCGTAAAAGGAGCAACATAG
Resource information
  A portion of this plasmid was derived from a plasmid made by: Broad Institute Genetic Perturbation Platform
Terms and licenses: Academic/Nonprofit Terms; Industry Terms: Not Available to Industry
Depositor comments: NM_020714.2 Please test multiple small colonies in case of plasmid recombination. To make this collection available in a timely manner, a portion of this collection was not fully sequenced by Addgene. If an Addgene verified full plasmid sequence is not available, please contact us prior to placing an order to request the full sequence.
How to cite: TFORF3241 was a gift from Feng Zhang (Addgene plasmid # 144717 ; http://n2t.net/addgene:144717 ; RRID:Addgene_144717)
