[The description below was written by a language model from this plasmid's Addgene catalogue record and pLannotate feature annotations shown in this document.]
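Description:
TFORF3241 is a lentiviral mammalian expression plasmid built on the pLX_TRC317 backbone. It carries the human zinc-finger gene ZNF490 as one member of a barcoded transcription factor ORF collection. It is maintained in E. coli through a high-copy ColE1/pUC-type origin with ampicillin resistance (AmpR under its own bla promoter). An f1 origin and remnants of a lac/lacZα cloning region flanked by T3 and T7 promoters are also present in the bacterial portion. The depositor warns that the plasmid can recombine, as is common with LTR-containing vectors.

The viral portion has a third-generation, self-inactivating layout. An RSV promoter drives a truncated HIV-1 5' LTR, followed by the Ψ packaging signal with a partial gag sequence, the RRE for Rev-dependent nuclear export of the genomic RNA, a cPPT/CTS, a WPRE to boost transcript expression, and a ΔU3 3' LTR with a downstream SV40 polyadenylation signal. Two expression units sit within this frame. An SV40 early promoter/origin region precedes the puromycin N-acetyltransferase gene, which allows selection of transduced cells. The EF-1α promoter drives the ZNF490 ORF, which was inserted by Gateway cloning between attB1 and attB2 sites and is fused at its C terminus to a V5 epitope tag for detection. The automated annotation labels only the first part of the ORF as ZNF490, although the attB sites span a region consistent with the recorded insert size.

According to the record, each vector in the collection carries a unique 24-bp barcode so that the overexpressed factor can be identified in pooled screens. The barcode is not annotated in the feature table, so its position is not stated.
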