Features (pLannotate 1.2.2; 34 found; start..end, strand, type, name):
      5..231     +  promoter       RSV promoter: Rous sarcoma virus enhancer/promoter
    232..412     +  LTR            5' LTR (truncated): truncated 5' long terminal repeat (LTR) from HIV-1
    459..584     +  misc_feature   HIV-1 Ψ: packaging signal of human immunodeficiency virus type 1
    568..931     +  CDS            HIV-1 gag (fragment): gag protein from human immunodeficiency virus 1; gag
   1077..1310    +  misc_feature   RRE: The Rev response element (RRE) of HIV-1 allows for Rev-dependent mRNA export from the nucleus to the cytoplasm.
   1687..1713    +  CDS            Rev (fragment): human immunodeficiency virus 1 (HIV-1) Rev protein; rev; enhances nuclear export of unspliced and incompletely spliced viral mRNAs
   1720..1743    +  promoter       SV40 promoter (fragment): SV40 early promoter
   1744..1815    +  promoter       SV40 promoter (fragment): SV40 enhancer and early promoter
   1839..1974    +  rep_origin     SV40 ori: SV40 origin of replication
   2020..2616    +  CDS            PuroR (fragment): puromycin N-acetyltransferase; pac from Streptomyces; confers resistance to puromycin
   2665..2782    +  misc_feature   cPPT/CTS: central polypurine tract and central termination sequence of HIV-1
   2847..2913    +  CDS            small t antigen (fragment): SV40 (simian virus 40) small t antigen
   2920..4098    +  promoter       EF-1α promoter: strong constitutive promoter for human elongation factor EF-1α
   4119..4136    +  protein_bind   attB1 (fragment): mutant version of attB; core recombination site for the Gateway® BP reaction BP Clonase™
   4142..4795    +  CDS            ZNF490 (fragment): ZN490_HUMAN - Also known as KIAA1198. Experimental evidence at protein level: Swiss-Prot protein existence level 1. May be involved in transcriptional regulation. From Homo sapiens (Human).
   5730..5754    -  protein_bind   attB2: mutant version of attB; recombination site for the Gateway® BP reaction BP Clonase™
   5762..5803    +  CDS            V5 tag: epitope tag from simian virus 5
   5819..5872    +  promoter       U6 promoter (fragment): RNA polymerase III promoter for human U6 snRNA
   5914..6502    +  misc_feature   WPRE: woodchuck hepatitis virus posttranscriptional regulatory element
   6553..6572    +  misc_feature   cPPT/CTS (fragment): central polypurine tract and central termination sequence of HIV-1
   6574..6807    +  LTR            3' LTR (ΔU3): self-inactivating 3' long terminal repeat (LTR) from HIV-1
   6885..7006    +  polyA_signal   SV40 poly(A) signal: SV40 polyadenylation signal
   7046..7181    +  rep_origin     SV40 ori: SV40 origin of replication
   7202..7220    -  promoter       T7 promoter: promoter for bacteriophage T7 RNA polymerase
   7228..7383    +  CDS            lacZα (fragment): LacZα fragment of β-galactosidase; lacZ fragment
   7388..7816    +  rep_origin     f1 ori (sequence partly withheld): f1 bacteriophage origin of replication; arrow indicates direction of (+) strand synthesis
   7869..7973    +  promoter       AmpR promoter: bla
   7974..8834    +  CDS            AmpR: β-lactamase; bla; confers resistance to ampicillin, carbenicillin, and related antibiotics
   9005..9593    +  rep_origin     ori: high-copy-number ColE1/pMB1/pBR322/pUC origin of replication
   9776..9868    +  CDS            lacI (fragment): lac repressor; lacI; The lac repressor binds to the lac operator to inhibit transcription in E. coli. This inhibition can be relieved by adding lactose or isopropyl-β-D-thiogalactopyranoside (IPTG).
   9881..9902    +  protein_bind   CAP binding site: CAP binding activates transcription in the presence of cAMP. E. coli catabolite activator protein
   9917..9947    +  promoter       lac promoter: promoter for the E. coli lac operon
   9955..9971    +  protein_bind   lac operator: The lac repressor binds to the lac operator to inhibit transcription in E. coli. This inhibition can be relieved by adding lactose or isopropyl-β-D-thiogalactopyranoside (IPTG). lac repressor encoded by lacI
  10016..10034   +  promoter       T3 promoter: promoter for bacteriophage T3 RNA polymerase
>Addgene plasmid #144717 | TFORF3241 | addgene full sequence | sequence record 404314 | Addgene NGS Result
TTAATGTAGTCTTATGCAATACTCTTGTAGTCTTGCAACATGGTAACGATGAGTTAGCAACATGCCTTAC
AAGGAGAGAAAAAGCACCGTGCATGCCGATTGGTGGAAGTAAGGTGGTACGATCGTGCCTTATTAGGAAG
GCAACAGACGGGTCTGACATGGATTGGACGAACCACTGAATTGCCGCATTGCAGAGATATTGTATTTAAG
TGCCTAGCTCGATACATAAACGGGTCTCTCTGGTTAGACCAGATCTGAGCCTGGGAGCTCTCTGGCTAAC
TAGGGAACCCACTGCTTAAGCCTCAATAAAGCTTGCCTTGAGTGCTTCAAGTAGTGTGTGCCCGTCTGTT
GTGTGACTCTGGTAACTAGAGATCCCTCAGACCCTTTTAGTCAGTGTGGAAAATCTCTAGCAGTGGCGCC
CGAACAGGGACTTGAAAGCGAAAGGGAAACCAGAGGAGCTCTCTCGACGCAGGACTCGGCTTGCTGAAGC
GCGCACGGCAAGAGGCGAGGGGCGGCGACTGGTGAGTACGCCAAAAATTTTGACTAGCGGAGGCTAGAAG
GAGAGAGATGGGTGCGAGAGCGTCAGTATTAAGCGGGGGAGAATTAGATCGCGATGGGAAAAAATTCGGT
TAAGGCCAGGGGGAAAGAAAAAATATAAATTAAAACATATAGTATGGGCAAGCAGGGAGCTAGAACGATT
CGCAGTTAATCCTGGCCTGTTAGAAACATCAGAAGGCTGTAGACAAATACTGGGACAGCTACAACCATCC
CTTCAGACAGGATCAGAAGAACTTAGATCATTATATAATACAGTAGCAACCCTCTATTGTGTGCATCAAA
GGATAGAGATAAAAGACACCAAGGAAGCTTTAGACAAGATAGAGGAAGAGCAAAACAAAAGTAAGACCAC
CGCACAGCAAGCGGCCGCTGATCTTCAGACCTGGAGGAGGAGATATGAGGGACAATTGGAGAAGTGAATT
ATATAAATATAAAGTAGTAAAAATTGAACCATTAGGAGTAGCACCCACCAAGGCAAAGAGAAGAGTGGTG
CAGAGAGAAAAAAGAGCAGTGGGAATAGGAGCTTTGTTCCTTGGGTTCTTGGGAGCAGCAGGAAGCACTA
TGGGCGCAGCGTCAATGACGCTGACGGTACAGGCCAGACAATTATTGTCTGGTATAGTGCAGCAGCAGAA
CAATTTGCTGAGGGCTATTGAGGCGCAACAGCATCTGTTGCAACTCACAGTCTGGGGCATCAAGCAGCTC
CAGGCAAGAATCCTGGCTGTGGAAAGATACCTAAAGGATCAACAGCTCCTGGGGATTTGGGGTTGCTCTG
GAAAACTCATTTGCACCACTGCTGTGCCTTGGAATGCTAGTTGGAGTAATAAATCTCTGGAACAGATTTG
GAATCACACGACCTGGATGGAGTGGGACAGAGAAATTAACAATTACACAAGCTTAATACACTCCTTAATT
GAAGAATCGCAAAACCAGCAAGAAAAGAATGAACAAGAATTATTGGAATTAGATAAATGGGCAAGTTTGT
GGAATTGGTTTAACATAACAAATTGGCTGTGGTATATAAAATTATTCATAATGATAGTAGGAGGCTTGGT
AGGTTTAAGAATAGTTTTTGCTGTACTTTCTATAGTGAATAGAGTTAGGCAGGGATATTCACCATTATCG
TTTCAGACCCACCTCCCAACCCCGAGGGGACCCATGCATTGCATCTCAATTAGTCAGCAACCAGGTGTGG
AAAGTCCCCAGGCTCCCCAGCAGGCAGAAGTATGCAAAGCATGCGTCTCAATTAGTCAGCAACCATAGTC
CCGCCCCTAACTCCGCCCATCCCGCCCCTAACTCCGCCCAGTTCCGCCCATTCTCCGCCCCATGGCTGAC
TAATTTTTTTTATTTATGCAGAGGCCGAGGCCGCCTCGGCCTCTGAGCTATTCCAGAAGTAGTGAGGAGG
CTTTTTTGGAGGCCTAGGCTTTTGCAAAAAGCTTTCTAGAGGTACCACCGGAGCTTACCATGACCGAGTA
CAAGCCCACGGTGCGCCTCGCCACCCGCGACGACGTCCCCAGGGCCGTACGCACCCTCGCCGCCGCGTTC
GCCGACTACCCCGCCACGCGCCACACCGTCGATCCGGACCGCCACATCGAGCGGGTCACCGAGCTGCAAG
AACTCTTCCTCACGCGCGTCGGGCTCGACATCGGCAAGGTGTGGGTCGCGGACGACGGCGCCGCCGTGGC
GGTCTGGACCACGCCGGAGAGCGTCGAAGCGGGGGCGGTGTTCGCCGAGATCGGCCCGCGCATGGCCGAG
TTGAGCGGTTCCCGGCTGGCCGCGCAGCAACAGATGGAAGGCCTCCTGGCGCCGCACCGGCCCAAGGAGC
CCGCGTGGTTCCTGGCCACCGTCGGCGTCTCGCCCGACCACCAGGGCAAGGGTCTGGGCAGCGCCGTCGT
GCTCCCCGGAGTGGAGGCGGCCGAGCGCGCCGGGGTGCCCGCCTTCCTGGAGACCTCCGCGCCCCGCAAC
CTCCCCTTCTACGAGCGGCTCGGCTTCACCGTCACCGCCGACGTCGAGGTGCCCGAAGGACCGCGCACCT
GGTGCATGACCCGCAAGCCCGGTGCCAGTTAACGAATTCTAGATCTTGAGACAAATGGCAGTATTCATCC
ACAATTTTAAAAGAAAAGGGGGGATTGGGGGGTACAGTGCAGGGGAAAGAATAGTAGACATAATAGCAAC
AGACATACAAACTAAAGAATTACAAAAACAAATTACAAAAATTCAAAATTTTCGGGTTTATTACAGGGAC
AGCAGAGATCCACTTTGGCGCCGGCTCGAGGCCTGCAGGTGCAAAGATGGATAAAGTTTTAAACAGAGAG
GAATCTTTGCAGCTAATGGACCTTCTAGGTCTTGAAAGGAGTGGGAATTGGCTCCGGTGCCCGTCAGTGG
GCAGAGCGCACATCGCCCACAGTCCCCGAGAAGTTGGGGGGAGGGGTCGGCAATTGAACCGGTGCCTAGA
GAAGGTGGCGCGGGGTAAACTGGGAAAGTGATGTCGTGTACTGGCTCCGCCTTTTTCCCGAGGGTGGGGG
AGAACCGTATATAAGTGCAGTAGTCGCCGTGAACGTTCTTTTTCGCAACGGGTTTGCCGCCAGAACACAG
GTAAGTGCCGTGTGTGGTTCCCGCGGGCCTGGCCTCTTTACGGGTTATGGCCCTTGCGTGCCTTGAATTA
CTTCCACCTGGCTGCAGTACGTGATTCTTGATCCCGAGCTTCGGGTTGGAAGTGGGTGGGAGAGTTCGAG
GCCTTGCGCTTAAGGAGCCCCTTCGCCTCGTGCTTGAGTTGAGGCCTGGCCTGGGCGCTGGGGCCGCCGC
GTGCGAATCTGGTGGCACCTTCGCGCCTGTCTCGCTGCTTTCGATAAGTCTCTAGCCATTTAAAATTTTT
GATGACCTGCTGCGACGCTTTTTTTCTGGCAAGATAGTCTTGTAAATGCGGGCCAAGATCTGCACACTGG
TATTTCGGTTTTTGGGGCCGCGGGCGGCGACGGGGCCCGTGCGTCCCAGCGCACATGTTCGGCGAGGCGG
GGCCTGCGAGCGCGGCCACCGAGAATCGGACGGGGGTAGTCTCAAGCTGGCCGGCCTGCTCTGGTGCCTG
GCCTCGCGCCGCCGTGTATCGCCCCGCCCTGGGCGGCAAGGCTGGCCCGGTCGGCACCAGTTGCGTGAGC
GGAAAGATGGCCGCTTCCCGGCCCTGCTGCAGGGAGCTCAAAATGGAGGACGCGGCGCTCGGGAGAGCGG
GCGGGTGAGTCACCCACACAAAGGAAAAGGGCCTTTCCGTCCTCAGCCGTCGCTTCATGTGACTCCACGG
AGTACCGGGCGCCGTCCAGGCACCTCGATTAGTTCTCGAGCTTTTGGAGTACGTCGTCTTTAGGTTGGGG
GGAGGGGTTTTATGCGATGGAGTTTCCCCACACTGAGTGGGTGGAGACTGAAGTTAGGCCAGCTTGGCAC
TTGATGTAATTCTCCTTGGAATTTGCCCTTTTTGAGTTTGGATCTTGGTTCATTCTCAAGCCTCAGACAG
TGGTTCAAAGTTTTTTTCTTCCATTTCAGGTGTCGTGAGGCTAGCATCGATTGATCAACAAGTTTGTACA
AAAAAGTTGGCATGCGCAGGAATTCCAGTCTCAGTTTCCAGATGGAGCGACCCCTCGAGGAGCAAGTCCA
GAGCAAGTGGTCGTCTAGTCAAGGCCGCACAGGAACAGGAGGGTCTGATGTCCTCCAGATGCAGAACAGT
GAACACCATGGACAAAGCATCAAGACTCAAACTGACTCCATCTCCCTTGAGGATGTGGCTGTGAACTTCA
CCCTGGAGGAGTGGGCTTTGCTGGATCCTGGCCAGAGGAATATCTACAGAGATGTGATGCGGGCAACCTT
CAAGAACCTGGCCTGTATAGGGGAAAAATGGAAAGACCAGGATATTGAAGATGAACACAAAAACCAGGGA
AGAAATCTAAGAAGTCCTATGGTTGAAGCACTCTGTGAAAATAAAGAAGATTGTCCATGTGGAAAAAGCA
CTAGCCAGATTCCTGATCTTAATACGAACCTGGAAACTCCTACTGGATTAAAACCATGTGACTGCAGTGT
GTGTGGGGAAGTCTTCATGCATCAGGTCTCCCTTAATAGGCACATGAGATCTCACACTGAACAGAAACCA
AATGAGTGTCACGAATATGGAGAGAAGCCACATAAATGCAAAGAATGTGGGAAAACCTTCACTCGCAGCT
CCAGTATTCGAACCCATGAAAGAATTCACACTGGAGAGAAACCCTATGAATGTAAGGAATGTGGCAAAGC
CTTCGCATTTCTCTTTTCCTTTCGAAACCATATAAGAATTCATACTGGAGAGACACCCTATGAATGTAAG
GAATGTGGGAAGGCATTCAGATATCTCACTGCTCTTCGGCGCCATGAAAAAAATCACACTGGAGAGAAAC
CCTACAAATGTAAACAGTGTGGAAAAGCCTTTATATATTACCAGCCTTTTCTAACCCATGAAAGGACTCA
CACTGGAGAGAAACCTTATGAATGTAAGCAATGTGGGAAAGCCTTCAGTTGTCCCACGTACTTACGGAGT
CATGAGAAAACTCATACTGGAGAGAAACCTTTTGTATGTAGGGAATGTGGGAGAGCCTTCTTTTCTCACT
CAAGCCTTCGAAAACACGTGAAAACCCACACCGGAGTTCAACCTTATACATGTAAGAAATGTGGGGAAGC
CTTCAAGTCATCTAGTTCCTGTGAAGTGCACGAAAGAACTCATTTTGGAGAAAAACCCTATGAATGTAAA
CAATGTGGTAAAGCCTTCAATTCTTCAAGTTACCTTCAGTTGCACGAAAGAGTTCACACTGGCGAGAAAA
CTTACGAATGTAAAGAATGTGGTAAAGCCTTTCTTTATTCCACTCACTTTCGAATCCATGAAAGAACCCA
TACTAGAGAGAAACCCTATGAATGCAAACAGTGTGGTCGGGTCTTCATTTACTTCAGTCACCTTCGAAGG
CACGAAAGAAGTCACACTGGAGTGAAACCATGTGAGTGTAAGCAGTGTGGCAAAGCTTTCACTTGTTTAA
ATTCCCTGAAAGTACACAAAAGAATTCATACTGGAGAAAGACCCTTTCAGTGTAGACAATGTGGTAAAGC
CTTCAGTTACTCAAAGTCTTTGCACGTGCACGAAAGGACTCATAGTAGACAGAAGCCCTACCCAACTTTC
TTGTACAAAGTGGTTGATATCGGTAAGCCTATCCCTAACCCTCTCCTCGGTCTCGATTCTACGTAGTAAT
GAACTAGTCCGTAACTTGAAAGTATTTCGATTTCTTGGCTTTATATATCTTGTGGAAAGGACGACACACC
ATCTCTTTACTGCTCCGAACGCGTTAAGTCGACAATCAACCTCTGGATTACAAAATTTGTGAAAGATTGA
CTGGTATTCTTAACTATGTTGCTCCTTTTACGCTATGTGGATACGCTGCTTTAATGCCTTTGTATCATGC
TATTGCTTCCCGTATGGCTTTCATTTTCTCCTCCTTGTATAAATCCTGGTTGCTGTCTCTTTATGAGGAG
TTGTGGCCCGTTGTCAGGCAACGTGGCGTGGTGTGCACTGTGTTTGCTGACGCAACCCCCACTGGTTGGG
GCATTGCCACCACCTGTCAGCTCCTTTCCGGGACTTTCGCTTTCCCCCTCCCTATTGCCACGGCGGAACT
CATCGCCGCCTGCCTTGCCCGCTGCTGGACAGGGGCTCGGCTGTTGGGCACTGACAATTCCGTGGTGTTG
TCGGGGAAATCATCGTCCTTTCCTTGGCTGCTCGCCTGTGTTGCCACCTGGATTCTGCGCGGGACGTCCT
TCTGCTACGTCCCTTCGGCCCTCAATCCAGCGGACCTTCCTTCCCGCGGCCTGCTGCCGGCTCTGCGGCC
TCTTCCGCGTCTTCGCCTTCGCCCTCAGACGAGTCGGATCTCCCTTTGGGCCGCCTCCCCGCGTCGACTT
TAAGACCAATGACTTACAAGGCAGCTGTAGATCTTAGCCACTTTTTAAAAGAAAAGGGGGGACTGGAAGG
GCTAATTCACTCCCAACGAAGACAAGATCTGCTTTTTGCTTGTACTGGGTCTCTCTGGTTAGACCAGATC
TGAGCCTGGGAGCTCTCTGGCTAACTAGGGAACCCACTGCTTAAGCCTCAATAAAGCTTGCCTTGAGTGC
TTCAAGTAGTGTGTGCCCGTCTGTTGTGTGACTCTGGTAACTAGAGATCCCTCAGACCCTTTTAGTCAGT
GTGGAAAATCTCTAGCAGTACGTATAGTAGTTCATGTCATCTTATTATTCAGTATTTATAACTTGCAAAG
AAATGAATATCAGAGAGTGAGAGGAACTTGTTTATTGCAGCTTATAATGGTTACAAATAAAGCAATAGCA
TCACAAATTTCACAAATAAAGCATTTTTTTCACTGCATTCTAGTTGTGGTTTGTCCAAACTCATCAATGT
ATCTTATCATGTCTGGCTCTAGCTATCCCGCCCCTAACTCCGCCCATCCCGCCCCTAACTCCGCCCAGTT
CCGCCCATTCTCCGCCCCATGGCTGACTAATTTTTTTTATTTATGCAGAGGCCGAGGCCGCCTCGGCCTC
TGAGCTATTCCAGAAGTAGTGAGGAGGCTTTTTTGGAGGCCTAGGGACGTACCCAATTCGCCCTATAGTG
AGTCGTATTACGCGCGCTCACTGGCCGTCGTTTTACAACGTCGTGACTGGGAAAACCCTGGCGTTACCCA
ACTTAATCGCCTTGCAGCACATCCCCCTTTCGCCAGCTGGCGTAATAGCGAAGAGGCCCGCACCGATCGC
CCTTCCCAACAGTTGCGCAGCCTGAATGGCGAATGGG
[124 nt withheld, positions 7388-7511]
C
[91 nt withheld, positions 7513-7603]
A
[49 nt withheld, positions 7605-7653]
CCTTTGACGTTGGAGTCCACGTTCTTT
[37 nt withheld, positions 7681-7717]
ACCCTATCTCGGTCTATTCTTTTGATTTATAAGGGATTTTGCCGATTTCGGCCTATTGGTTAAAAAATGA
GCTGATTTAACAAAAATTTAACGCGAATTTTAACAAAATATTAACGCTTACAATTTAGGTGGCACTTTTC
GGGGAAATGTGCGCGGAACCCCTATTTGTTTATTTTTCTAAATACATTCAAATATGTATCCGCTCATGAG
ACAATAACCCTGATAAATGCTTCAATAATATTGAAAAAGGAAGAGTATGAGTATTCAACATTTCCGTGTC
GCCCTTATTCCCTTTTTTGCGGCATTTTGCCTTCCTGTTTTTGCTCACCCAGAAACGCTGGTGAAAGTAA
AAGATGCTGAAGATCAGTTGGGTGCACGAGTGGGTTACATCGAACTGGATCTCAACAGCGGTAAGATCCT
TGAGAGTTTTCGCCCCGAAGAACGTTTTCCAATGATGAGCACTTTTAAAGTTCTGCTATGTGGCGCGGTA
TTATCCCGTATTGACGCCGGGCAAGAGCAACTCGGTCGCCGCATACACTATTCTCAGAATGACTTGGTTG
AGTACTCACCAGTCACAGAAAAGCATCTTACGGATGGCATGACAGTAAGAGAATTATGCAGTGCTGCCAT
AACCATGAGTGATAACACTGCGGCCAACTTACTTCTGACAACGATCGGAGGACCGAAGGAGCTAACCGCT
TTTTTGCACAACATGGGGGATCATGTAACTCGCCTTGATCGTTGGGAACCGGAGCTGAATGAAGCCATAC
CAAACGACGAGCGTGACACCACGATGCCTGTAGCAATGGCAACAACGTTGCGCAAACTATTAACTGGCGA
ACTACTTACTCTAGCTTCCCGGCAACAATTAATAGACTGGATGGAGGCGGATAAAGTTGCAGGACCACTT
CTGCGCTCGGCCCTTCCGGCTGGCTGGTTTATTGCTGATAAATCTGGAGCCGGTGAGCGTGGGTCTCGCG
GTATCATTGCAGCACTGGGGCCAGATGGTAAGCCCTCCCGTATCGTAGTTATCTACACGACGGGGAGTCA
GGCAACTATGGATGAACGAAATAGACAGATCGCTGAGATAGGTGCCTCACTGATTAAGCATTGGTAACTG
TCAGACCAAGTTTACTCATATATACTTTAGATTGATTTAAAACTTCATTTTTAATTTAAAAGGATCTAGG
TGAAGATCCTTTTTGATAATCTCATGACCAAAATCCCTTAACGTGAGTTTTCGTTCCACTGAGCGTCAGA
CCCCGTAGAAAAGATCAAAGGATCTTCTTGAGATCCTTTTTTTCTGCGCGTAATCTGCTGCTTGCAAACA
AAAAAACCACCGCTACCAGCGGTGGTTTGTTTGCCGGATCAAGAGCTACCAACTCTTTTTCCGAAGGTAA
CTGGCTTCAGCAGAGCGCAGATACCAAATACTGTTCTTCTAGTGTAGCCGTAGTTAGGCCACCACTTCAA
GAACTCTGTAGCACCGCCTACATACCTCGCTCTGCTAATCCTGTTACCAGTGGCTGCTGCCAGTGGCGAT
AAGTCGTGTCTTACCGGGTTGGACTCAAGACGATAGTTACCGGATAAGGCGCAGCGGTCGGGCTGAACGG
GGGGTTCGTGCACACAGCCCAGCTTGGAGCGAACGACCTACACCGAACTGAGATACCTACAGCGTGAGCT
ATGAGAAAGCGCCACGCTTCCCGAAGGGAGAAAGGCGGACAGGTATCCGGTAAGCGGCAGGGTCGGAACA
GGAGAGCGCACGAGGGAGCTTCCAGGGGGAAACGCCTGGTATCTTTATAGTCCTGTCGGGTTTCGCCACC
TCTGACTTGAGCGTCGATTTTTGTGATGCTCGTCAGGGGGGCGGAGCCTATGGAAAAACGCCAGCAACGC
GGCCTTTTTACGGTTCCTGGCCTTTTGCTGGCCTTTTGCTCACATGTTCTTTCCTGCGTTATCCCCTGAT
TCTGTGGATAACCGTATTACCGCCTTTGAGTGAGCTGATACCGCTCGCCGCAGCCGAACGACCGAGCGCA
GCGAGTCAGTGAGCGAGGAAGCGGAAGAGCGCCCAATACGCAAACCGCCTCTCCCCGCGCGTTGGCCGAT
TCATTAATGCAGCTGGCACGACAGGTTTCCCGACTGGAAAGCGGGCAGTGAGCGCAACGCAATTAATGTG
AGTTAGCTCACTCATTAGGCACCCCAGGCTTTACACTTTATGCTTCCGGCTCGTATGTTGTGTGGAATTG
TGAGCGGATAACAATTTCACACAGGAAACAGCTATGACCATGATTACGCCAAGCGCGCAATTAACCCTCA
CTAAAGGGAACAAAAGCTGGAGCTGCAAGC
