>Addgene plasmid #144717 | TFORF3241 | depositor partial sequence | sequence record 286266 | Insert
ATCGATTGATCAACAAGTTTGTACAAAAAAGTTGGCATGCGCAGGAATTCCAGTCTCAGTTTCCAGATGG
AGCGACCCCTCGAGGAGCAAGTCCAGAGCAAGTGGTCGTCTAGTCAAGGCCGCACAGGAACAGGAGGGTC
TGATGTCCTCCAGATGCAGAACAGTGAACACCATGGACAAAGCATCAAGACTCAAACTGACTCCATCTCC
CTTGAGGATGTGGCTGTGAACTTCACCCTGGAGGAGTGGGCTTTGCTGGATCCTGGCCAGAGGAATATCT
ACAGAGATGTGATGCGGGCAACCTTCAAGAACCTGGCCTGTATAGGGGAAAAATGGAAAGACCAGGATAT
TGAAGATGAACACAAAAACCAGGGAAGAAATCTAAGAAGTCCTATGGTTGAAGCACTCTGTGAAAATAAA
GAAGATTGTCCATGTGGAAAAAGCACTAGCCAGATTCCTGATCTTAATACGAACCTGGAAACTCCTACTG
GATTAAAACCATGTGACTGCAGTGTGTGTGGGGAAGTCTTCATGCATCAGGTCTCCCTTAATAGGCACAT
GAGATCTCACACTGAACAGAAACCAAATGAGTGTCACGAATATGGAGAGAAGCCACATAAATGCAAAGAA
TGTGGGAAAACCTTCACTCGCAGCTCCAGTATTCGAACCCATGAAAGAATTCACACTGGAGAGAAACCCT
ATGAATGTAAGGAATGTGGCAAAGCCTTCGCATTTCTCTTTTCCTTTCGAAACCATATAAGAATTCATAC
TGGAGAGACACCCTATGAATGTAAGGAATGTGGGAAGGCATTCAGATATCTCACTGCTCTTCGGCGCCAT
GAAAAAAATCACACTGGAGAGAAACCCTACAAATGTAAACAGTGTGGAAAAGCCTTTATATATTACCAGC
CTTTTCTAACCCATGAAAGGACTCACACTGGAGAGAAACCTTATGAATGTAAGCAATGTGGGAAAGCCTT
CAGTTGTCCCACGTACTTACGGAGTCATGAGAAAACTCATACTGGAGAGAAACCTTTTGTATGTAGGGAA
TGTGGGAGAGCCTTCTTTTCTCACTCAAGCCTTCGAAAACACGTGAAAACCCACACCGGAGTTCAACCTT
ATACATGTAAGAAATGTGGGGAAGCCTTCAAGTCATCTAGTTCCTGTGAAGTGCACGAAAGAACTCATTT
TGGAGAAAAACCCTATGAATGTAAACAATGTGGTAAAGCCTTCAATTCTTCAAGTTACCTTCAGTTGCAC
GAAAGAGTTCACACTGGCGAGAAAACTTACGAATGTAAAGAATGTGGTAAAGCCTTTCTTTATTCCACTC
ACTTTCGAATCCATGAAAGAACCCATACTAGAGAGAAACCCTATGAATGCAAACAGTGTGGTCGGGTCTT
CATTTACTTCAGTCACCTTCGAAGGCACGAAAGAAGTCACACTGGAGTGAAACCATGTGAGTGTAAGCAG
TGTGGCAAAGCTTTCACTTGTTTAAATTCCCTGAAAGTACACAAAAGAATTCATACTGGAGAAAGACCCT
TTCAGTGTAGACAATGTGGTAAAGCCTTCAGTTACTCAAAGTCTTTGCACGTGCACGAAAGGACTCATAG
TAGACAGAAGCCCTACCCAACTTTCTTGTACAAAGTGGTTGATATCGGTAAGCCTATCCCTAACCCTCTC
CTCGGTCTCGATTCTACGTAGTAATGAACTAGTCCGTAACTTGAAAGTATTTCGATTTCTTGGCTTTATA
TATCTTGTGGAAAGGACGACACACCATCTCTTTACTGCTCCGA
