>Addgene plasmid #144717 | TFORF3241 | depositor partial sequence | sequence record 286267 | Barcode
CACACCATCTCTTTACTGCTCCGA
